Addgene plasmid #73050: pCIG AKT3 E17K
Purpose: Human AKT3 E17K
Depositing lab: Joseph Gleeson. Depositing organization: University of California, San Diego (UCSD). Publication: An AKT3-FOXG1-reelin network underlies defective migration in human focal malformations of cortical development. Baek ST, Copeland B, Yun EJ, Kwon SK, Guemez-Gamboa A, Schaffer AE, Kim S, Kang HC, Song S, Mathern GW, Gleeson JG. Nat Med. 2015 Dec;21(12):1445-54. doi: 10.1038/nm.3982. Epub 2015 Nov 2. PubMed 26523971.
Backbone
  Vector backbone: pCIG
  Vector type: Mammalian Expression
Growth in bacteria
  Bacterial resistance: Ampicillin, 100 μg/mL
  Growth temperature: 37°C
  Growth strain: DH5alpha
  Copy number: Unknown
Gene/Insert
  Gene/Insert name: AKT3 E17K
  Species: H. sapiens (human)
  Insert size (bp): 7647
  Mutation: E17K
  Entrez Gene: AKT3 (a.k.a. MPPH, MPPH2, PKB-GAMMA, PKBG, PRKBG, RAC-PK-gamma, RAC-gamma, STK-2)
  Cloning method: Unknown
  Sequencing primers: 5′ ggcgtgtgaccggcggctctagagcc
Terms and licenses: Academic/Nonprofit Terms; Industry Terms: Not Available to Industry
How to cite: pCIG AKT3 E17K was a gift from Joseph Gleeson (Addgene plasmid # 73050 ; http://n2t.net/addgene:73050 ; RRID:Addgene_73050)
