[The description below was written by a language model from this plasmid's Addgene catalogue record and pLannotate feature annotations shown in this document.]
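Description:
pCIG AKT3 E17K is a mammalian expression plasmid built on the pCIG backbone, carrying the human serine/threonine kinase AKT3 with the E17K point mutation. It is propagated in E. coli through a high-copy ColE1/pUC-type origin and selected with ampicillin via the β-lactamase gene and its native promoter. The catalogue lists an insert size of about 7.6 kb, but this matches the length of the whole plasmid. In the feature table the AKT3 coding sequence spans only about 1.4 kb.

Expression is driven by a CAG-type arrangement: the CMV immediate-early enhancer, the chicken β-actin promoter and a chimeric chicken β-actin/rabbit β-globin intron, which together give strong, broad transcription in mammalian cells. AKT3 sits between remnants of the multiple cloning site and is followed by an EMCV IRES and EGFP, so a single bicistronic transcript yields both the untagged kinase and a separate green fluorescent reporter that marks expressing cells. The transcript ends in rabbit β-globin 3′ sequence and its polyadenylation signal; the short "HBB" hit annotated there most likely reflects this globin-derived region rather than a functional coding sequence. The backbone also carries an SV40 origin, which permits episomal replication in cells expressing large T antigen, along with an SV40 poly(A) signal and lac promoter/operator, lacI and RSF ori fragments that appear to be cloning remnants.

The associated publication concerns an AKT3-FOXG1-reelin network in defective neuronal migration in human focal malformations of cortical development. That is consistent with using the plasmid to express mutant AKT3 in cells identifiable by EGFP, although the record does not give the delivery method or state the functional effect of E17K.
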