Features (pLannotate 1.2.2; 22 found; start..end, strand, type, name):
     42..630     -  rep_origin     ori: high-copy-number ColE1/pMB1/pBR322/pUC origin of replication
    801..1661    -  CDS            AmpR: β-lactamase; bla; confers resistance to ampicillin, carbenicillin, and related antibiotics
   1662..1766    -  promoter       AmpR promoter: bla
   1797..2176    +  enhancer       CMV enhancer: human cytomegalovirus immediate early enhancer
   2178..2455    +  promoter       chicken β-actin promoter: No description available
   2456..3468    +  intron         chimeric intron: chimera between introns from chicken β-actin and rabbit β-globin
   3523..3544    +  misc_feature   MCS (fragment): multiple cloning site
   3545..4981    +  CDS            AKT3: AKT3_HUMAN - Also known as PKBG. Experimental evidence at protein level: Swiss-Prot protein existence level 1. AKT3 is one of 3 closely related serine/threonine-protein kinases (AKT1, AKT2 and AKT3) called the AKT kinase, and which regulate many processes including metabolism, proliferation, cell survival, growth and angiogenesis. This is mediated through serine and/or threonine phosphorylation of a range of downstream substrates. Over 100 substrate candidates have been reported so far, but for most of them, no isoform specificity has been reported. AKT3 is the least studied AKT isoform. It pl
   4995..5032    +  misc_feature   MCS (fragment): multiple cloning site
   5034..5620    +  misc_feature   IRES2: internal ribosome entry site (IRES) of the encephalomyocarditis virus (EMCV)
   5621..6340    +  CDS            EGFP: the original enhanced GFP (Yang et al., 1996) mammalian codon-optimized
   6349..6426    +  CDS            HBB (fragment): HBB_PONPY - Experimental evidence at transcript level: Swiss-Prot protein existence level 2. Involved in oxygen transport from the lung to the various peripheral tissues. From Pongo pygmaeus (Bornean orangutan).
   6497..6548    +  polyA_signal   β-globin poly(A) signal (fragment): rabbit β-globin polyadenylation signal (Gil and Proudfoot, 1987)
   6967..6983    -  protein_bind   lac operator: The lac repressor binds to the lac operator to inhibit transcription in E. coli. This inhibition can be relieved by adding lactose or isopropyl-β-D-thiogalactopyranoside (IPTG). lac repressor encoded by lacI
   6991..7021    -  promoter       lac promoter: promoter for the E. coli lac operon
   7036..7057    -  protein_bind   CAP binding site: CAP binding activates transcription in the presence of cAMP. E. coli catabolite activator protein
   7070..7109    -  CDS            lacI (fragment): lac repressor; lacI; The lac repressor binds to the lac operator to inhibit transcription in E. coli. This inhibition can be relieved by adding lactose or isopropyl-β-D-thiogalactopyranoside (IPTG).
   7116..7138    +  promoter       SV40 promoter (fragment): SV40 enhancer and early promoter
   7162..7297    +  rep_origin     SV40 ori: SV40 origin of replication
   7317..7451    +  polyA_signal   SV40 poly(A) signal: SV40 polyadenylation signal
   7453..7507    -  CDS            lacI (fragment): lac repressor; lacI; The lac repressor binds to the lac operator to inhibit transcription in E. coli. This inhibition can be relieved by adding lactose or isopropyl-β-D-thiogalactopyranoside (IPTG).
   7509..7642    -  rep_origin     RSF ori (fragment): Plasmids containing the RSF 1030 origin of replication can be propagated in E. coli cells that contain additional plasmids with compatible origins.
>Addgene plasmid #73050 | pCIG AKT3 E17K | depositor full sequence | sequence record 141845 | pCIG AKT3 E17K sequence 7648 bps
CAAAAGGCCAGGAACCGTAAAAAGGCCGCGTTGCTGGCGTTTTTCCATAGGCTCCGCCCCCCTGACGAGC
ATCACAAAAATCGACGCTCAAGTCAGAGGTGGCGAAACCCGACAGGACTATAAAGATACCAGGCGTTTCC
CCCTGGAAGCTCCCTCGTGCGCTCTCCTGTTCCGACCCTGCCGCTTACCGGATACCTGTCCGCCTTTCTC
CCTTCGGGAAGCGTGGCGCTTTCTCATAGCTCACGCTGTAGGTATCTCAGTTCGGTGTAGGTCGTTCGCT
CCAAGCTGGGCTGTGTGCACGAACCCCCCGTTCAGCCCGACCGCTGCGCCTTATCCGGTAACTATCGTCT
TGAGTCCAACCCGGTAAGACACGACTTATCGCCACTGGCAGCAGCCACTGGTAACAGGATTAGCAGAGCG
AGGTATGTAGGCGGTGCTACAGAGTTCTTGAAGTGGTGGCCTAACTACGGCTACACTAGAAGNACAGTAT
TTGGTATCTGCGCTCTGCTGAAGCCAGTTACCTTCGGAAAAAGAGTTGGTAGCTCTTGATCCGGCAAACA
AACCACCGCTGGTAGCGGTGGTTTTTTTGTTTGCAAGCAGCAGATTACGCGCAGAAAAAAAGGATCTCAA
GAAGATCCTTTGATCTTTTCTACGGGGTCTGACGCTCAGTGGAACGAAAACTCACGTTAAGGGATTTTGG
TCATGAGATTATCAAAAAGGATCTTCACCTAGATCCTTTTAAATTAAAAATGAAGTTTTAAATCAATCTA
AAGTATATATGAGTAAACTTGGTCTGACAGTTACCAATGCTTAATCAGTGAGGCACCTATCTCAGCGATC
TGTCTATTTCGTTCATCCATAGTTGCCTGACTCCCCGTCGTGTAGATAACTACGATACGGGAGGGCTTAC
CATCTGGCCCCAGTGCTGCAATGATACCGCGAGACCCACGCTCACCGGCTCCAGATTTATCAGCAATAAA
CCAGCCAGCCGGAAGGGCCGAGCGCAGAAGTGGTCCTGCAACTTTATCCGCCTCCATCCAGTCTATTAAT
TGTTGCCGGGAAGCTAGAGTAAGTAGTTCGCCAGTTAATAGTTTGCGCAACGTTGTTGCCATTGCTACAG
GCATCGTGGTGTCACGCTCGTCGTTTGGTATGGCTTCATTCAGCTCCGGTTCCCAACGATCAAGGCGAGT
TACATGATCCCCCATGTTGTGCAAAAAAGCGGTTAGCTCCTTCGGTCCTCCGATCGTTGTCAGAAGTAAG
TTGGCCGCAGTGTTATCACTCATGGTTATGGCAGCACTGCATAATTCTCTTACTGTCATGCCATCCGTAA
GATGCTTTTCTGTGACTGGTGAGTACTCAACCAAGTCATTCTGAGAATAGTGTATGCGGCGACCGAGTTG
CTCTTGCCCGGCGTCAATACGGGATAATACCGCGCCACATAGCAGAACTTTAAAAGTGCTCATCATTGGA
AAACGTTCTTCGGGGCGAAAACTCTCAAGGATCTTACCGCTGTTGAGATCCAGTTCGATGTAACCCACTC
GTGCACCCAACTGATCTTCAGCATCTTTTACTTTCACCAGCGTTTCTGGGTGAGCAAAAACAGGAAGGCA
AAATGCCGCAAAAAAGGGAATAAGGGCGACACGGAAATGTTGAATACTCATACTCTTCCTTTTTCAATAT
TATTGAAGCATTTATCAGGGTTATTGTCTCATGAGCGGATACATATTTGAATGTATTTAGAAAAATAAAC
AAATAGGGGTTCCGCGCACATTTCCCCGAAAAGTGCCACCTGGGTCGACATTGATTATTGACTAGTTATT
AATAGTAATCAATTACGGGGTCATTAGTTCATAGCCCATATATGGAGTTCCGCGTTACATAACTTACGGT
AAATGGCCCGCCTGGCTGACCGCCCAACGACCCCCGCCCATTGACGTCAATAATGACGTATGTTCCCATA
GTAACGCCAATAGGGACTTTCCATTGACGTCAATGGGTGGAGTATTTACGGTAAACTGCCCACTTGGCAG
TACATCAAGTGTATCATATGCCAAGTACGCCCCCTATTGACGTCAATGACGGTAAATGGCCCGCCTGGCA
TTATGCCCAGTACATGACCTTATGGGACTTTCCTACTTGGCAGTACATCTACGTATTAGTCATCGCTATT
ACCATGGTCGAGGTGAGCCCCACGTTCTGCTTCACTCTCCCCATCTCCCCCCCCTCCCCACCCCCAATTT
TGTATTTATTTATTTTTTAATTATTTTGTGCAGCGATGGGGGCGGGGGGGGGGGGGGGGCGCGCGCCAGG
CGGGGCGGGGCGGGGCGAGGGGCGGGGCGGGGCGAGGCGGAGAGGTGCGGCGGCAGCCAATCAGAGCGGC
GCGCTCCGAAAGTTTCCTTTTATGGCGAGGCGGCGGCGGCGGCGGCCCTATAAAAAGCGAAGCGCGCGGC
GGGCGGGAGTCGCTGCGTTGCCTTCGCCCCGTGCCCCGCTCCGCGCCGCCTCGCGCCGCCCGCCCCGGCT
CTGACTGACCGCGTTACTCCCACAGGTGAGCGGGCGGGACGGCCCTTCTCCTCCGGGCTGTAATTAGCGC
TTGGTTTAATGACGGCTCGTTTCTTTTCTGTGGCTGCGTGAAAGCCTTAAAGGGCTCCGGGAGGGCCCTT
TGTGCGGGGGGGAGCGGCTCGGGGGGTGCGTGCGTGTGTGTGTGCGTGGGGAGCGCCGCGTGCGGCCCGC
GCTGCCCGGCGGCTGTGAGCGCTGCGGGCGCGGCGCGGGGCTTTGTGCGCTCCGCGTGTGCGCGAGGGGA
GCGCGGCCGGGGGCGGTGCCCCGCGGTGCGGGGGGGCTGCGAGGGGAACAAAGGCTGCGTGCGGGGTGTG
TGCGTGGGGGGGTGAGCAGGGGGTGTGGGCGCGGCGGTCGGGCTGTAACCCCCCCCTGCACCCCCCTCCC
CGAGTTGCTGAGCACGGCCCGGCTTCGGGTGCGGGGCTCCGTACGGGGCGTGGCGCGGGGCTCGCCGTGC
CGGGCGGGGGGTGGCGGCAGGTGGGGGTGCCGGGCGGGGCGGGGCCGCCTCGGGCCGGGGAGGGCTCGGG
GGAGGGGCGCGGCGGCCCCCGGAGCGCCGGCGGCTGTCGAGGCGCGGCGAGCCGCAGCCATTGCCTTTTA
TGGTAATCGTGCGAGAGGGCGCAGGGACTTCCTTTGTCCCAAATCTGTGCGGAGCCGAAATCTGGGAGGC
GCCGCCGCACCCCCTCTAGCGGGCGCGGGGCGAAGCGGTGCGGCGCCGGCAGGAAGGAAATGGGCGGGGA
GGGCCTTCGTGCGTCGCCGCGCCGCCGTCCCCTTCTCCCTCTCCAGCCTCGGGGCTGTCCGCGGGGGGAC
GGCTGCCTTCGGGGGGGACGGGGCAGGGCGGGGTTCGGCTTCTGGCGTGTGACCGGCGGCTCTAGAGCCT
CTGCTAACCATGTTCATGCCTTCTTCTTTTTCCTACAGCTCCTGGGCAACGTGCTGGTTATTGTGCTGTC
TCATCATTTTGGCAAAGAATTGCTCGAGCTCAAGCTTCGAATTCATGAGCGATGTTACCATTGTGAAAGA
AGGTTGGGTTCAGAAGAGGGGAAAATATATAAAAAACTGGAGGCCAAGATACTTCCTTTTGAAGACAGAT
GGCTCATTCATAGGATATAAAGAGAAACCTCAAGATGTGGATTTACCTTATCCCCTCAACAACTTTTCAG
TGGCAAAATGCCAGTTAATGAAAACAGAACGACCAAAGCCAAACACATTTATAATCAGATGTCTCCAGTG
GACTACTGTTATAGAGAGAACATTTCATGTAGATACTCCAGAGGAAAGGGAAGAATGGACAGAAGCTATC
CAGGCTGTAGCAGACAGACTGCAGAGGCAAGAAGAGGAGAGAATGAATTGTAGTCCAACTTCACAAATTG
ATAATATAGGAGAGGAAGAGATGGATGCCTCTACAACCCATCATAAAAGAAAGACAATGAATGATTTTGA
CTATTTGAAACTACTAGGTAAAGGCACTTTTGGGAAAGTTATTTTGGTTCGAGAGAAGGCAAGTGGAAAA
TACTATGCTATGAAGATTCTGAAGAAAGAAGTCATTATTGCAAAGGATGAAGTGGCACACACTCTAACTG
AAAGCAGAGTATTAAAGAACACTAGACATCCCTTTTTAACATCCTTGAAATATTCCTTCCAGACAAAAGA
CCGTTTGTGTTTTGTGATGGAATATGTTAATGGGGGCGAGCTGTTTTTCCATTTGTCGAGAGAGCGGGTG
TTCTCTGAGGACCGCACACGTTTCTATGGTGCAGAAATTGTCTCTGCCTTGGACTATCTACATTCCGGAA
AGATTGTGTACCGTGATCTCAAGTTGGAGAATCTAATGCTGGACAAAGATGGCCACATAAAAATTACAGA
TTTTGGACTTTGCAAAGAAGGGATCACAGATGCAGCCACCATGAAGACATTCTGTGGCACTCCAGAATAT
CTGGCACCAGAGGTGTTAGAAGATAATGACTATGGCCGAGCAGTAGACTGGTGGGGCCTAGGGGTTGTCA
TGTATGAAATGATGTGTGGGAGGTTACCTTTCTACAACCAGGACCATGAGAAACTTTTTGAATTAATATT
AATGGAAGACATTAAATTTCCTCGAACACTCTCTTCAGATGCAAAATCATTGCTTTCAGGGCTCTTGATA
AAGGATCCAAATAAACGCCTTGGTGGAGGACCAGATGATGCAAAAGAAATTATGAGACACAGTTTCTTCT
CTGGAGTAAACTGGCAAGATGTATATGATAAAAAGCTTGTACCTCCTTTTAAACCTCAAGTAACATCTGA
GACAGATACTAGATATTTTGATGAAGAATTTACAGCTCAGACTATTACAATAACACCACCTGAAAAATAT
GATGAGGATGGTATGGACTGCATGGACAATGAGAGGCGGCCGCATTTCCCTCAATTTTCCTACTCTGCAA
GTGGACGAGAATAAGATTCAAGGGCGAATTCTGCAGTCGACGGTACCGCGGGCCCGGGATCCGCCCCTCT
CCCTCCCCCCCCCCTAACGTTACTGGCCGAAGCCGCTTGGAATAAGGCCGGTGTGCGTTTGTCTATATGT
TATTTTCCACCATATTGCCGTCTTTTGGCAATGTGAGGGCCCGGAAACCTGGCCCTGTCTTCTTGACGAG
CATTCCTAGGGGTCTTTCCCCTCTCGCCAAAGGAATGCAAGGTCTGTTGAATGTCGTGAAGGAAGCAGTT
CCTCTGGAAGCTTCTTGAAGACAAACAACGTCTGTAGCGACCCTTTGCAGGCAGCGGAACCCCCCACCTG
GCGACAGGTGCCTCTGCGGCCAAAAGCCACGTGTATAAGATACACCTGCAAAGGCGGCACAACCCCAGTG
CCACGTTGTGAGTTGGATAGTTGTGGAAAGAGTCAAATGGCTCTCCTCAAGCGTATTCAACAAGGGGCTG
AAGGATGCCCAGAAGGTACCCCATTGTATGGGATCTGATCTGGGGCCTCGGTACACATGCTTTACATGTG
TTTAGTCGAGGTTAAAAAAACGTCTAGGCCCCCCGAACCACGGGGACGTGGTTTTCCTTTGAAAAACACG
ATGATAATATGGCCACAACCATGGTGAGCAAGGGCGAGGAGCTGTTCACCGGGGTGGTGCCCATCCTGGT
CGAGCTGGACGGCGACGTAAACGGCCACAAGTTCAGCGTGTCCGGCGAGGGCGAGGGCGATGCCACCTAC
GGCAAGCTGACCCTGAAGTTCATCTGCACCACCGGCAAGCTGCCCGTGCCCTGGCCCACCCTCGTGACCA
CCCTGACCTACGGCGTGCAGTGCTTCAGCCGCTACCCCGACCACATGAAGCAGCACGACTTCTTCAAGTC
CGCCATGCCCGAAGGCTACGTCCAGGAGCGCACCATCTTCTTCAAGGACGACGGCAACTACAAGACCCGC
GCCGAGGTGAAGTTCGAGGGCGACACCCTGGTGAACCGCATCGAGCTGAAGGGCATCGACTTCAAGGAGG
ACGGCAACATCCTGGGGCACAAGCTGGAGTACAACTACAACAGCCACAACGTCTATATCATGGCCGACAA
GCAGAAGAACGGCATCAAGGTGAACTTCAAGATCCGCCACAACATCGAGGACGGCAGCGTGCAGCTCGCC
GACCACTACCAGCAGAACACCCCCATCGGCGACGGCCCCGTGCTGCTGCCCGACAACCACTACCTGAGCA
CCCAGTCCGCCCTGAGCAAAGACCCCAACGAGAAGCGCGATCACATGGTCCTGCTGGAGTTCGTGACCGC
CGCCGGGATCACTCTCGGCATGGACGAGCTGTACAAGTAAAGCGGCCGCAATTCACTCCTCAGGTGCAGG
CTGCCTATCAGAAGGTGGTGGCTGGTGTGGCCAATGCCCTGGCTCACAAATACCACTGAGATCTTTTTCC
CTCTGCCAAAAATTATGGGGACATCATGAAGCCCCTTGAGCATCTGACTTCTGGCTAATAAAGGAAATTT
ATTTTCATTGCAATAGTGTGTTGGAATTTTTTGTGTCTATCACTCGGAAGGACATATGGGAGGGCAAATC
ATTTAAAACATCAGAATGAGTATTTGGTTTAGAGTTTGGCAACATATGCCCATATGCTGGCTGCCATGAA
CAAAGGTTGGCTATAAAGAGGTCATCAGTATATGAAACAGCCCCCTGCTGTCCATTCCTTATTCCATAGA
AAAGCCTTGACTTGAGGTTAGATTTTTTTTATATTTTGTTTTGTGTTATTTTTTTCTTTAACATCCCTAA
AATTTTCCTTACATGTTTTACTAGCCAGATTTTTCCTCCTCTCCTGACTACTCCCAGTCATAGCTGTCCC
TCTTCTCTTATGGAGATCCCTCGACCTGCACCGTCGACCAGCTGGTCGACGGTGCACCGTCGACCAGCTT
GGCGTAATCATGGTCATAGCTGTTTCCTGTGTGAAATTGTTATCCGCTCACAATTCCACACAACATACGA
GCCGGAAGCATAAAGTGTAAAGCCTGGGGTGCCTAATGAGTGAGCTAACTCACATTAATTGCGTTGCGCT
CACTGCCCGCTTTCCAGTCGGGAAACCTGTCGTGCCAGCGGATCCGCATCTCAATTAGTCAGCAACCATA
GTCCCGCCCCTAACTCCGCCCATCCCGCCCCTAACTCCGCCCAGTTCCGCCCATTCTCCGCCCCATGGCT
GACTAATTTTTTTTATTTATGCAGAGGCCGAGGCCGCCTCGGCCTCTGAGCTATTCCAGAAGTAGTGAGG
AGGCTTTTTTGGAGGCCTAGGCTTTTGCAAAAAGCTAACTTGTTTATTGCAGCTTATAATGGTTACAAAT
AAAGCAATAGCATCACAAATTTCACAAATAAAGCATTTTTTTCACTGCATTCTAGTTGTGGTTTGTCCAA
ACTCATCAATGTATCTTATCATGTCTGGATCCGCTGCATTAATGAATCGGCCAACGCGCGGGGAGAGGCG
GTTTGCGTATTGGGCGCTCTTCCGCTTCCTCGCTCACTGACTCGCTGCGCTCGGTCGTTCGGCTGCGGCG
AGCGGTATCAGCTCACTCAAAGGCGGTAATACGGTTATCCACAGAATCAGGGGATAACGCAGGAAAGAAC
ATGTGAGCAAAAGGCCAG
