>Addgene plasmid #73050 | pCIG AKT3 E17K | addgene partial sequence | sequence record 141843 | pCAG-F 5'-GCAACGTGCTGGTTATTGTG-3'
AGCTTCGAATTCATGAGCGATGTTACCATTGTGAAAGAAGGTTGGGTTCAGAAGAGGGGAAAATATATAA
AAAACTGGAGGCCAAGATACTTCCTTTTGAAGACAGATGGCTCATTCATAGGATATAAAGAGAAACCTCA
AGATGTGGATTTACCTTATCCCCTCAACAACTTTTCAGTGGCAAAATGCCAGTTAATGAAAACAGAACGA
CCAAAGCCAAACACATTTATAATCAGATGTCTCCAGTGGACTACTGTTATAGAGAGAACATTTCATGTAG
ATACTCCAGAGGAAAGGGAAGAATGGACAGAAGCTATCCAGGCTGTAGCAGACAGACTGCAGAGGCAAGA
AGAGGAGAGAATGAATTGTAGTCCAACTTCACAAATTGATAATATAGGAGAGGAAGAGATGGATGCCTCT
ACAACCCATCATAAAAGAAAGACAATGAATGATTTTGACTATTTGAAACTACTAGGTAAAGGCACTTTTG
GGAAAGTTATTTTGGTTCGAGAGAAGGCAAGTGGAAAATACTATGCTATGAAGATTCTGAAGAAAGAAGT
CATTATTGCAAAGGATGAAGTGGCACACACTCTAACTGAAAGCAGAGTATTAAAGAACACTAGACATCCC
TTTTTAACATCCTTGAAATATTCCTTCCAGACAAAAGACCGTTTGTGTTTTGTGATGGAATATGTTAATG
GGGGCGAGCTGTTTTTCCATTTGTCGAGAGAGCGGGTGTTCTCTGAGGACCGCACACGTTTCTATGGTGC
AGAAATTGTCTCTGCCTTGGACTATCTACATTCCGGAAAGATTGTGTACCGTGATCTC
