>Addgene plasmid #73050 | pCIG AKT3 E17K | addgene partial sequence | sequence record 141844 | pCDH-rev 5'-GCATTCCTTTGGCGAGAG-3'
AGGGCCAGGTTTCCGGGCCCTCACATTGCCAAAAGACGGCAATATGGTGGAAAATAACATATAGACAAAC
GCACACCGGCCTTATTCCAAGCGGCTTCGGCCAGTAACGTTAGGGGGGGGGGANGGANANGGGCGGATCC
CGGGCCCGCGGTACCGTCGACTGCAGAATTCGCCCTTGAATCTTATTCTCGTCCACTTGCAGAGTAGGAA
AATTGAGGGAAATGCGGCCGCCTCTCATTGTCCATGCAGTCCATACCATCCTCATCATATTTTTCAGGTG
GTGTTATTGTAATAGTCTGAGCTGTAAATTCTTCATCAAAATATCTAGTATCTGTCTCAGATGTTACTTG
AGGTTTAAAAGGAGGTACAAGCTTTTTATCATATACATCTTGCCAGTTTACTCCAGANAAGAAACTGTGT
CTCATAATTTCTTTTGCATCATCTGGTCCTCCACCAAGGCGTTTATTTGGATCCTTTATCAAGAGCCCTG
AAAGCAATGATTTTGCATCTGAAGAGAGTGTTCGAGGAAATTTAATGTCTTCCATTAATATTAATTCAAA
AAGTTTCTCATGGTCCTGGTTGTAGAAAGGTAACCTCCCACACATCATTTCATACATGACAACCCCTAGG
CCCCACCAGTCTACTGCTCGGCCATAGTCATTATCTTCTAACACCTCTGGTGCCAGATATTCTGGAGTGC
CACAGAATGTCTTCATGGTGGCTGCATCTGTGATCCCTTCTTTGCAAAGTCCAAAATCTGTAATTTTTAT
GTGGCCATCTTTGTCCAGCATTAGATT
